Addgene plasmid #49330: pAc-sgRNA-Cas9
Purpose: Expresses sgRNA and Cas9-Puro in Drosophila S2 cells
Depositing lab: Ji-Long Liu. Depositing organization: University of Oxford. Publication: Mutagenesis and homologous recombination in Drosophila cell lines using CRISPR/Cas9. Bassett AR, Tibbit C, Ponting CP, Liu JL. Biol Open. 2013 Dec 10. pii: bio.20137120v1. doi: 10.1242/bio.20137120. PubMed 24326186.
Backbone
  Vector backbone: pAc-STABLE1-Puro
  Backbone manufacturer: Dr. James Sutherland
  Backbone size w/o insert (bp): 6600
  Total vector size (bp): 10658
  Vector type: Insect Expression, CRISPR
  Selectable markers: Puromycin
Growth in bacteria
  Bacterial resistance: Ampicillin, 100 μg/mL
  Growth temperature: 37°C
  Growth strain: DH5alpha
  Copy number: High Copy
Gene/Insert 1
  Gene/Insert name: Cas9 (alt names: CRISPR associated 9; hspCas9)
  Species: Synthetic; Streptococcus pyogenes
  Insert size (bp): 4278
  Mutation: Human codon optimised
  Promoter: Actin-5c
  Tag / fusion protein: 3xFLAG (N terminal on insert); NLS (N terminal on insert); NLS (C terminal on insert)
  Cloning method: Restriction Enzyme; 5′ cloning site EcoRI (not destroyed); 3′ cloning site HindIII (not destroyed)
  Sequencing primers: 5′ gagttcttgtgctgtgtgga; 3′ tcgagacaaacggcgaaacc
Gene/Insert 2
  Gene/Insert name: dU6-sgRNA
  Species: D. melanogaster (fly), Synthetic
  Insert size (bp): 500
  Promoter: Drosophila U6
  Cloning method: Restriction Enzyme; 5′ cloning site BglII (not destroyed); 3′ cloning site BglII (not destroyed)
  Sequencing primers: 5′ AAAAAAGCACCGACTCGGTGC; 3′ GTTCGACTTGCAGCCTGAAATACG
Resource information
  A portion of this plasmid was derived from a plasmid made by: The human codon optimised spCas9 gene was amplified from pX330 (Addgene plasmid 42230) deposited by Feng Zhang. The pAc-STABLE1-Puro plasmid was obtained from Dr James Sutherland.
Terms and licenses: Academic/Nonprofit Terms; Industry Terms: Not Available to Industry
Depositor comments: There are mismatches in actin promoter region. Plasmid should be fine.
How to cite: pAc-sgRNA-Cas9 was a gift from Ji-Long Liu (Addgene plasmid # 49330 ; http://n2t.net/addgene:49330 ; RRID:Addgene_49330)
