[The description below was written by a language model from this plasmid's Addgene catalogue record and pLannotate feature annotations shown in this document.]
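Description:
pAc-sgRNA-Cas9 is an all-in-one CRISPR/Cas9 plasmid of about 10.6 kb for genome editing in Drosophila S2 and related cultured cell lines, built on the pAc-STABLE1-Puro insect expression backbone. In bacteria it is maintained as a high-copy plasmid through a ColE1/pUC-type origin and selected with ampicillin via the bla gene. Short remnants of a tetracycline resistance gene and SV40 large T antigen are also annotated, but these are non-functional backbone fragments.

The plasmid carries two divergently oriented expression units. A Drosophila U6-2 RNA polymerase III promoter on the reverse strand drives a single guide RNA ending in the Streptococcus pyogenes gRNA scaffold. The short gap between promoter and scaffold is presumably where a target-specific spacer is inserted, though the record does not describe the cloning site. Adjacent and facing the other way, the strong constitutive actin 5C promoter drives human codon-optimised S. pyogenes Cas9, amplified from pX330. According to the catalogue, Cas9 carries an N-terminal 3xFLAG tag and nuclear localisation signals at both ends; the feature tables annotate only the C-terminal nucleoplasmin NLS. The split "Cas9(N)/Cas9(C)" annotation is contiguous and simply reflects a full-length coding sequence.

Puromycin N-acetyltransferase lies just downstream of Cas9 on the same strand with no promoter of its own, consistent with the stated "Cas9-Puro" co-expression from one transcript. The linking element is not annotated. An SV40 polyadenylation signal follows. Puromycin selection therefore enriches for transfected cells expressing Cas9, supporting targeted mutagenesis and homologous recombination. The depositor notes sequence mismatches in the actin promoter region that are not expected to affect function, and the depositor and sequencing-derived records differ slightly in length.
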