Features (pLannotate 1.2.2; 14 found; start..end, strand, type, name):
     13..88      -  misc_RNA       gRNA scaffold: guide RNA scaffold for the Streptococcus pyogenes CRISPR/Cas9 system
    107..506     -  promoter       dU6-2 promoter: RNA polymerase III promoter for Drosophila U6-2 snRNA (Das et al., 1987)
    507..2948    +  promoter       Ac5 promoter: Drosophila melanogaster actin 5c promoter
   3109..4710    +  CDS            Cas9(N): N-terminal portion of Streptococcus pyogenes Cas9 (Zetsche et al., 2015)
   4711..7209    +  CDS            Cas9(C): C-terminal portion of Streptococcus pyogenes Cas9 (Zetsche et al., 2015)
   7210..7257    +  CDS            nucleoplasmin NLS: bipartite nuclear localization signal from nucleoplasmin
   7351..7950    +  CDS            PuroR: puromycin N-acetyltransferase; pac from Streptomyces alboniger; confers resistance to puromycin
   7958..8092    -  polyA_signal   SV40 poly(A) signal: SV40 polyadenylation signal
   8115..8199    -  CDS            large T antigen (fragment): large T antigen from SV40 (simian virus 40)
   8200..8670    +  CDS            TcR (fragment): tetracycline efflux protein; tet; confers resistance to tetracycline
   8714..9302    -  rep_origin     ori: high-copy-number ColE1/pMB1/pBR322/pUC origin of replication
   9473..10333   -  CDS            AmpR: β-lactamase; bla; confers resistance to ampicillin, carbenicillin, and related antibiotics
  10334..10438   -  promoter       AmpR promoter: bla
  10588..6       +  promoter       Ac5 promoter (fragment) (across the origin): Drosophila melanogaster actin 5C promoter
>Addgene plasmid #49330 | pAc-sgRNA-Cas9 | depositor full sequence | sequence record 73058 | pAc-sgRNA-Cas9 sequence 10663 bps
AGATCTAAAAAAGCACCGACTCGGTGCCACTTTTTCAAGTTGATAACGGACTAGCCTTATTTTAACTTGC
TATTTCTAGCTCTAAAACGGAAGAGCTCGCTCTTCCGAAGTATTGAGGAAAACATACCTATATAAATGAT
CAACATCAGGAAAGAGCAGTTGAGAATTATAAGAATTGGCAAATGGTCTTAAGAACCCTCTGCTTAAGAT
TTTCAAAATTTCCTTTAGAATCAAAGTGTCCTATTGTTCGTTTGTTGAAAACACAGTTCGATTTATTGAC
TATAATAAATTGATAGTTTTAAATATAGAGGCACGACTAAGAGAGTTTGGTTTTGTTTTGGTTAGGGACC
AAAAAAAGTATACATAACGAATAAAAAAGGATTTAAGTGCAAATGGTAAAAAAGTGTCGAGTTTTTCTTG
AGTTGATTGTGCTGTAATGAGACTCTGCATTCGGCATTTGACTCGGCTTTTCCTACTCGTGCCGTATTTC
AGGCTGCAAGTCGAACAGATCTCGCTGCCTGTTATGTGGCCCACAAACCAAGACACGTTTTATGGCCATT
AAAGCTGGCTGATCGTCGCCAAACACCAAATACATAATGAATATGTACACATTCGAGAAAGAAGCGATCA
AAGAAGCGTCTTCGGGCGGAGTAGGAGAATGCGGAGGAGAAGGAGAACGAGCTGATCTAGTATCTCTCCA
CAATCCAATGCCAACTGACCAACTGGCCATATTCGGAGCAATTTGAAGCCAATTTCCATCGCCTGGCGAT
CGCTCCATTCTTGGCTATATGTTTTTCACCGTTACCCGGGGCCATTTTCAAAGACTCGTCGGCAAGATAA
GATTGTGTCACTCGCTGTCTCTCTTCATTTGTCGAAGAATGCTGAGGAATTTCGCGATGACGTCGGCGAG
TATTTTGAAGAATGAGAATAATTTGTATTTATACGAAAATCAGTTAGTGGAATTTTCTACAAAAACATGT
TATCTATAGATAATTTTGTTGCAAAATATGTTGACTATGACAAAGATTGTATGTATATACCTTTAATGTA
TTCTCATTTTCTTATGTATTTATAATGGCAATGATGATACTGATGATATTTTAAGATGATGCCAGACCAC
AGGCTGATTTCTGCGTCTTTTGCCGAACGCAGTGCATGTGCGGTTGTTGTTTTTTGGAATAGTTTCAATT
TTCGGACTGTCCGCTTTGATTTCAGTTTCTTGGCTTATTCAAAAAGCAAAGTAAAGCCAAAAAAGCGAGA
TGGCAATACCAAATGCGGCAAAACGGTAGTGGAAGGAAAGGGGTGCGGGGCAGCGGAAGGAAGGGTGGGG
CGGGGCGTGGCGGGGTCTGTGGCTGGGCGCGACGTCACCGACGTTGGAGCCACTCCTTTGACCATGTGTG
CGTGTGTGTATTATTCGTGTCTCGCCACTCGCCGGTTGTTTTTTTCTTTTTATCTCGCTCTCTCTAGCGC
CATCTCGTACGCATGCTCAACGCACCGCATGTTGCCGTGTCCTTTATGCGTCATTTTGGCTCGAAATAGG
CAATTATTTAAACAAAGATTAGTCAACGAAAACGCTAAAATAAATAAGTCTACAATATGGTTACTTATTG
CCATGTGTGTGCAGCCAACGATAGCAACAAAAGCAACAACACAGTGGCTTTCCCTCTTTCACTTTTTGTT
TGCAAGCGCGTGCGAGCAAGACGGCACGACCGGCAAACGCAATTACGCTGACAAAGAGCAGACGAAGTTT
TGGCCGAAAAACATCAAGGCGCCTGATACGAATGCATTTGCAATAACAATTGCGATATTTAATATTGTTT
ATGAAGCTGTTTGACTTCAAAACACACAAAAAAAAAAATAAAACAAATTATTTGAAAGAGAATTAGGAAT
CGGACAGCTTATCGTTACGGGCTAACAGCACACCGAGACGAAATAGCTTACCTGACGTCACAGCCTCTGG
AAGAACTGCCGCCAAGCAGAGAGAGAGAGAAAAAGAGGGAGAGCAGCTTAGACCGCATGTGCTTGTGTGT
GAGGCGTCTCTCTCTTCGTCTCCTGTTTGCGCAAACGCATAGACTGCACTGAGAAAATCGATTACCTATT
TTTTATGAATGAATATTTGCACTATTACTATTCAAAACTATTAAGATAGCAATCACATTCAATAGCCAAA
TACTATACCACCTGAGCGATGCAACGAAATGATCAATTTGAGCAAAAATGCTGCATATTTAGGACGGCAT
CATTATAGAAATGCTTCTTGCTGTGTACTTTTCTCTCGTCTGGCAGCTGTTTCGCCGTTATTGTTAAAAC
CGGCTTAAGTTAGGTGTGTTTTCTACGACTAGTGATGCCCCTACTAGAAGATGTGTGTTGCACAAATGTC
CCTGAATAACCAATTTGAAGTGCAGATAGCAGTAAACGTAAGCTAATATGAATATTATTTAACTGTAATG
TTTTAATATCGCTGGACATTACTAATAAACCCACTATAAACACATGTACATATGTATGTTTTGGCATACA
ATGAGTAGTTGGGGAAAAAATGTGTAAAAGCACCGTGACCATCACAGCATAAAGATAACCAGCTGAAGTA
TCGAATATGAGTAACCCCCAAATTGAATCACATGCCGCAACTGATAGGACCCATGGAAGTACACTCTTCA
TGGCGATATACAAGACACACACAAGCACGAACACCCAGTTGCGGAGGAAATTCTCCGTAAATGAAAACCC
AATCGGCGAACAATTCATACCCATATATGGTAAAAGTTTTGAACGCGACTTGAGAGCGGAGAGCATTGCG
GCTGATAAGGTTTTAGCGCTAAGCGGGCTTTATAAAACGGGCTGCGGGACCAGTTTTCATATCACTACCG
TTTGAGTTCTTGTGCTGTGTGGATACTCCTCCCGACACAAAGCCGCTCCATCAGCCAGCAGTCGTCTAAT
CCAGAGACCCCGGATCGGGGTACCTACTAGTCCAGTGTGGTGGAATTCATGGACTATAAGGACCACGACG
GAGACTACAAGGATCATGATATTGATTACAAAGACGATGACGATAAGATGGCCCCAAAGAAGAAGCGGAA
GGTCGGTATCCACGGAGTCCCAGCAGCCGACAAGAAGTACAGCATCGGCCTGGACATCGGCACCAACTCT
GTGGGCTGGGCCGTGATCACCGACGAGTACAAGGTGCCCAGCAAGAAATTCAAGGTGCTGGGCAACACCG
ACCGGCACAGCATCAAGAAGAACCTGATCGGAGCCCTGCTGTTCGACAGCGGCGAAACAGCCGAGGCCAC
CCGGCTGAAGAGAACCGCCAGAAGAAGATACACCAGACGGAAGAACCGGATCTGCTATCTGCAAGAGATC
TTCAGCAACGAGATGGCCAAGGTGGACGACAGCTTCTTCCACAGACTGGAAGAGTCCTTCCTGGTGGAAG
AGGATAAGAAGCACGAGCGGCACCCCATCTTCGGCAACATCGTGGACGAGGTGGCCTACCACGAGAAGTA
CCCCACCATCTACCACCTGAGAAAGAAACTGGTGGACAGCACCGACAAGGCCGACCTGCGGCTGATCTAT
CTGGCCCTGGCCCACATGATCAAGTTCCGGGGCCACTTCCTGATCGAGGGCGACCTGAACCCCGACAACA
GCGACGTGGACAAGCTGTTCATCCAGCTGGTGCAGACCTACAACCAGCTGTTCGAGGAAAACCCCATCAA
CGCCAGCGGCGTGGACGCCAAGGCCATCCTGTCTGCCAGACTGAGCAAGAGCAGACGGCTGGAAAATCTG
ATCGCCCAGCTGCCCGGCGAGAAGAAGAATGGCCTGTTCGGAAACCTGATTGCCCTGAGCCTGGGCCTGA
CCCCCAACTTCAAGAGCAACTTCGACCTGGCCGAGGATGCCAAACTGCAGCTGAGCAAGGACACCTACGA
CGACGACCTGGACAACCTGCTGGCCCAGATCGGCGACCAGTACGCCGACCTGTTTCTGGCCGCCAAGAAC
CTGTCCGACGCCATCCTGCTGAGCGACATCCTGAGAGTGAACACCGAGATCACCAAGGCCCCCCTGAGCG
CCTCTATGATCAAGAGATACGACGAGCACCACCAGGACCTGACCCTGCTGAAAGCTCTCGTGCGGCAGCA
GCTGCCTGAGAAGTACAAAGAGATTTTCTTCGACCAGAGCAAGAACGGCTACGCCGGCTACATTGACGGC
GGAGCCAGCCAGGAAGAGTTCTACAAGTTCATCAAGCCCATCCTGGAAAAGATGGACGGCACCGAGGAAC
TGCTCGTGAAGCTGAACAGAGAGGACCTGCTGCGGAAGCAGCGGACCTTCGACAACGGCAGCATCCCCCA
CCAGATCCACCTGGGAGAGCTGCACGCCATTCTGCGGCGGCAGGAAGATTTTTACCCATTCCTGAAGGAC
AACCGGGAAAAGATCGAGAAGATCCTGACCTTCCGCATCCCCTACTACGTGGGCCCTCTGGCCAGGGGAA
ACAGCAGATTCGCCTGGATGACCAGAAAGAGCGAGGAAACCATCACCCCCTGGAACTTCGAGGAAGTGGT
GGACAAGGGCGCTTCCGCCCAGAGCTTCATCGAGCGGATGACCAACTTCGATAAGAACCTGCCCAACGAG
AAGGTGCTGCCCAAGCACAGCCTGCTGTACGAGTACTTCACCGTGTATAACGAGCTGACCAAAGTGAAAT
ACGTGACCGAGGGAATGAGAAAGCCCGCCTTCCTGAGCGGCGAGCAGAAAAAGGCCATCGTGGACCTGCT
GTTCAAGACCAACCGGAAAGTGACCGTGAAGCAGCTGAAAGAGGACTACTTCAAGAAAATCGAGTGCTTC
GACTCCGTGGAAATCTCCGGCGTGGAAGATCGGTTCAACGCCTCCCTGGGCACATACCACGATCTGCTGA
AAATTATCAAGGACAAGGACTTCCTGGACAATGAGGAAAACGAGGACATTCTGGAAGATATCGTGCTGAC
CCTGACACTGTTTGAGGACAGAGAGATGATCGAGGAACGGCTGAAAACCTATGCCCACCTGTTCGACGAC
AAAGTGATGAAGCAGCTGAAGCGGCGGAGATACACCGGCTGGGGCAGGCTGAGCCGGAAGCTGATCAACG
GCATCCGGGACAAGCAGTCCGGCAAGACAATCCTGGATTTCCTGAAGTCCGACGGCTTCGCCAACAGAAA
CTTCATGCAGCTGATCCACGACGACAGCCTGACCTTTAAAGAGGACATCCAGAAAGCCCAGGTGTCCGGC
CAGGGCGATAGCCTGCACGAGCACATTGCCAATCTGGCCGGCAGCCCCGCCATTAAGAAGGGCATCCTGC
AGACAGTGAAGGTGGTGGACGAGCTCGTGAAAGTGATGGGCCGGCACAAGCCCGAGAACATCGTGATCGA
AATGGCCAGAGAGAACCAGACCACCCAGAAGGGACAGAAGAACAGCCGCGAGAGAATGAAGCGGATCGAA
GAGGGCATCAAAGAGCTGGGCAGCCAGATCCTGAAAGAACACCCCGTGGAAAACACCCAGCTGCAGAACG
AGAAGCTGTACCTGTACTACCTGCAGAATGGGCGGGATATGTACGTGGACCAGGAACTGGACATCAACCG
GCTGTCCGACTACGATGTGGACCATATCGTGCCTCAGAGCTTTCTGAAGGACGACTCCATCGACAACAAG
GTGCTGACCAGAAGCGACAAGAACCGGGGCAAGAGCGACAACGTGCCCTCCGAAGAGGTCGTGAAGAAGA
TGAAGAACTACTGGCGGCAGCTGCTGAACGCCAAGCTGATTACCCAGAGAAAGTTCGACAATCTGACCAA
GGCCGAGAGAGGCGGCCTGAGCGAACTGGATAAGGCCGGCTTCATCAAGAGACAGCTGGTGGAAACCCGG
CAGATCACAAAGCACGTGGCACAGATCCTGGACTCCCGGATGAACACTAAGTACGACGAGAATGACAAGC
TGATCCGGGAAGTGAAAGTGATCACCCTGAAGTCCAAGCTGGTGTCCGATTTCCGGAAGGATTTCCAGTT
TTACAAAGTGCGCGAGATCAACAACTACCACCACGCCCACGACGCCTACCTGAACGCCGTCGTGGGAACC
GCCCTGATCAAAAAGTACCCTAAGCTGGAAAGCGAGTTCGTGTACGGCGACTACAAGGTGTACGACGTGC
GGAAGATGATCGCCAAGAGCGAGCAGGAAATCGGCAAGGCTACCGCCAAGTACTTCTTCTACAGCAACAT
CATGAACTTTTTCAAGACCGAGATTACCCTGGCCAACGGCGAGATCCGGAAGCGGCCTCTGATCGAGACA
AACGGCGAAACCGGGGAGATCGTGTGGGATAAGGGCCGGGATTTTGCCACCGTGCGGAAAGTGCTGAGCA
TGCCCCAAGTGAATATCGTGAAAAAGACCGAGGTGCAGACAGGCGGCTTCAGCAAAGAGTCTATCCTGCC
CAAGAGGAACAGCGATAAGCTGATCGCCAGAAAGAAGGACTGGGACCCTAAGAAGTACGGCGGCTTCGAC
AGCCCCACCGTGGCCTATTCTGTGCTGGTGGTGGCCAAAGTGGAAAAGGGCAAGTCCAAGAAACTGAAGA
GTGTGAAAGAGCTGCTGGGGATCACCATCATGGAAAGAAGCAGCTTCGAGAAGAATCCCATCGACTTTCT
GGAAGCCAAGGGCTACAAAGAAGTGAAAAAGGACCTGATCATCAAGCTGCCTAAGTACTCCCTGTTCGAG
CTGGAAAACGGCCGGAAGAGAATGCTGGCCTCTGCCGGCGAACTGCAGAAGGGAAACGAACTGGCCCTGC
CCTCCAAATATGTGAACTTCCTGTACCTGGCCAGCCACTATGAGAAGCTGAAGGGCTCCCCCGAGGATAA
TGAGCAGAAACAGCTGTTTGTGGAACAGCACAAGCACTACCTGGACGAGATCATCGAGCAGATCAGCGAG
TTCTCCAAGAGAGTGATCCTGGCCGACGCTAATCTGGACAAAGTGCTGTCCGCCTACAACAAGCACCGGG
ATAAGCCCATCAGAGAGCAGGCCGAGAATATCATCCACCTGTTTACCCTGACCAATCTGGGAGCCCCTGC
CGCCTTCAAGTACTTTGACACCACCATCGACCGGAAGAGGTACACCAGCACCAAAGAGGTGCTGGACGCC
ACCCTGATCCACCAGAGCATCACCGGCCTGTACGAGACACGGATCGACCTGTCTCAGCTGGGAGGCGACA
AAAGGCCGGCGGCCACGAAAAAGGCCGGCCAGGCAAAAAAGAAAAAGGGATCAGGCAAGCTTGAGGGCAG
AGGAAGTCTTCTAACATGCGGTGACGTGGAGGAGAATCCCGGCCCTGCTAGCGGTAGCGGCAGCGGTAGC
ATGACCGAGTACAAGCCCACGGTGCGCCTCGCCACCCGCGACGACGTCCCCCGGGCCGTACGCACCCTCG
CCGCCGCGTTCGCCGACTACCCCGCCACGCGCCACACCGTCGACCCGGACCGCCACATCGAGCGGGTCAC
CGAGCTGCAAGAACTCTTCCTCACGCGCGTCGGGCTCGACATCGGCAAGGTGTGGGTCGCGGACGACGGC
GCCGCGGTGGCGGTCTGGACCACGCCGGAGAGCGTCGAAGCGGGGGCGGTGTTCGCCGAGATCGGCCCGC
GCATGGCCGAGTTGAGCGGTTCCCGGCTGGCCGCGCAGCAACAGATGGAAGGCCTCCTGGCGCCGCACCG
GCCCAAGGAGCCCGCGTGGTTCCTGGCCACCGTCGGCGTCTCGCCCGACCACCAGGGCAAGGGTCTGGGC
AGCGCCGTCGTGCTCCCCGGAGTGGAGGCGGCCGAGCGCGCCGGGGTGCCCGCCTTCCTGGAGACCTCCG
CGCCCCGCAACCTCCCCTTCTACGAGCGGCTCGGCTTCACCGTCACCGCCGACGTCGAGGTGCCCGAAGG
ACCGCGCACCTGGTGCATGACCCGCAAGCCCGGTGCCTGACTCGAGGGATCCAGACATGATAAGATACAT
TGATGAGTTTGGACAAACCACAACTAGAATGCAGTGAAAAAAATGCTTTATTTGTGAAATTTGTGATGCT
ATTGCTTTATTTGTAACCATTATAAGCTGCAATAAACAAGTTAACAACAACAATTGCATTCATTTTATGT
TTCAGGTTCAGGGGGAGGTGTGGGAGGTTTTTTAAAGCAAGTAAAACCTCTACAAATGTGGTATGGCTGA
TTATGATCAGTCGACCGATGCCCTTGAGAGCCTTCAACCCAGTCAGCTCCTTCCGGTGGGCGCGGGGCAT
GACTATCGTCGCCGCACTTATGACTGTCTTCTTTATCATGCAACTCGTAGGACAGGTGCCGGCAGCGCTC
TGGGTCATTTTCGGCGAGGACCGCTTTCGCTGGAGCGCGACGATGATCGGCCTGTCGCTTGCGGTATTCG
GAATCTTGCACGCCCTCGCTCAAGCCTTCGTCACTGGTCCCGCCACCAAACGTTTCGGCGAGAAGCAGGC
CATTATCGCCGGCATGGCGGCCGACGCGCTGGGCTACGTCTTGCTGGCGTTCGCGACGCGAGGCTGGATG
GCCTTCCCCATTATGATTCTTCTCGCTTCCGGCGGCATCGGGATGCCCGCGTTGCAGGCCATGCTGTCCA
GGCAGGTAGATGACGACCATCAGGGACAGCTTCAAGGATCGCTCGCGGCTCTTACCAGCCAGCAAAAGGC
CAGGAACCGTAAAAAGGCCGCGTTGCTGGCGTTTTTCCATAGGCTCCGCCCCCCTGACGAGCATCACAAA
AATCGACGCTCAAGTCAGAGGTGGCGAAACCCGACAGGACTATAAAGATACCAGGCGTTTCCCCCTGGAA
GCTCCCTCGTGCGCTCTCCTGTTCCGACCCTGCCGCTTACCGGATACCTGTCCGCCTTTCTCCCTTCGGG
AAGCGTGGCGCTTTCTCAATGCTCACGCTGTAGGTATCTCAGTTCGGTGTAGGTCGTTCGCTCCAAGCTG
GGCTGTGTGCACGAACCCCCCGTTCAGCCCGACCGCTGCGCCTTATCCGGTAACTATCGTCTTGAGTCCA
ACCCGGTAAGACACGACTTATCGCCACTGGCAGCAGCCACTGGTAACAGGATTAGCAGAGCGAGGTATGT
AGGCGGTGCTACAGAGTTCTTGAAGTGGTGGCCTAACTACGGCTACACTAGAAGGACAGTATTTGGTATC
TGCGCTCTGCTGAAGCCAGTTACCTTCGGAAAAAGAGTTGGTAGCTCTTGATCCGGCAAACAAACCACCG
CTGGTAGCGGTGGTTTTTTTGTTTGCAAGCAGCAGATTACGCGCAGAAAAAAAGGATCTCAAGAAGATCC
TTTGATCTTTTCTACGGGGTCTGACGCTCAGTGGAACGAAAACTCACGTTAAGGGATTTTGGTCATGAGA
TTATCAAAAAGGATCTTCACCTAGATCCTTTTAAATTAAAAATGAAGTTTTAAATCAATCTAAAGTATAT
ATGAGTAAACTTGGTCTGACAGTTACCAATGCTTAATCAGTGAGGCACCTATCTCAGCGATCTGTCTATT
TCGTTCATCCATAGTTGCCTGACTCCCCGTCGTGTAGATAACTACGATACGGGAGGGCTTACCATCTGGC
CCCAGTGCTGCAATGATACCGCGAGACCCACGCTCACCGGCTCCAGATTTATCAGCAATAAACCAGCCAG
CCGGAAGGGCCGAGCGCAGAAGTGGTCCTGCAACTTTATCCGCCTCCATCCAGTCTATTAATTGTTGCCG
GGAAGCTAGAGTAAGTAGTTCGCCAGTTAATAGTTTGCGCAACGTTGTTGCCATTGCTGCAGGCATCGTG
GTGTCACGCTCGTCGTTTGGTATGGCTTCATTCAGCTCCGGTTCCCAACGATCAAGGCGAGTTACATGAT
CCCCCATGTTGTGCAAAAAAGCGGTTAGCTCCTTCGGTCCTCCGATCGTTGTCAGAAGTAAGTTGGCCGC
AGTGTTATCACTCATGGTTATGGCAGCACTGCATAATTCTCTTACTGTCATGCCATCCGTAAGATGCTTT
TCTGTGACTGGTGAGTACTCAACCAAGTCATTCTGAGAATAGTGTATGCGGCGACCGAGTTGCTCTTGCC
CGGCGTCAACACGGGATAATACCGCGCCACATAGCAGAACTTTAAAAGTGCTCATCATTGGAAAACGTTC
TTCGGGGCGAAAACTCTCAAGGATCTTACCGCTGTTGAGATCCAGTTCGATGTAACCCACTCGTGCACCC
AACTGATCTTCAGCATCTTTTACTTTCACCAGCGTTTCTGGGTGAGCAAAAACAGGAAGGCAAAATGCCG
CAAAAAAGGGAATAAGGGCGACACGGAAATGTTGAATACTCATACTCTTCCTTTTTCAATATTATTGAAG
CATTTATCAGGGTTATTGTCTCATGAGCGGATACATATTTGAATGTATTTAGAAAAATAAACAAATAGGG
GTTCCGCGCACATTTCCCCGAAAAGTGCCACCTGACGTCTAAGAAACCATTATTATCATGACATTAACCT
ATAAAAATAGGCGTATCACGAGGCCCTTTCGTCTTCAAGGAATTAATTCTATATTCTAAAAACACAAATG
ATACTTCTAAAAAAAATCATGAATGGCATCAACTCTGAATCAAATCTTTGCAGATGCACCTACTTCTCAT
TTCCACTGTCACATCATTTTTCC
