Features (pLannotate 1.2.2; 14 found; start..end, strand, type, name):
     22..97      -  misc_RNA       gRNA scaffold: guide RNA scaffold for the Streptococcus pyogenes CRISPR/Cas9 system
    116..515     -  promoter       dU6-2 promoter: RNA polymerase III promoter for Drosophila U6-2 snRNA (Das et al., 1987)
    516..2949    +  promoter       Ac5 promoter: Drosophila melanogaster actin 5c promoter
   3110..4711    +  CDS            Cas9(N): N-terminal portion of Streptococcus pyogenes Cas9 (Zetsche et al., 2015)
   4712..7210    +  CDS            Cas9(C): C-terminal portion of Streptococcus pyogenes Cas9 (Zetsche et al., 2015)
   7211..7258    +  CDS            nucleoplasmin NLS: bipartite nuclear localization signal from nucleoplasmin
   7352..7951    +  CDS            PuroR: puromycin N-acetyltransferase; pac from Streptomyces alboniger; confers resistance to puromycin
   7959..8093    -  polyA_signal   SV40 poly(A) signal: SV40 polyadenylation signal
   8116..8200    -  CDS            large T antigen (fragment): large T antigen from SV40 (simian virus 40)
   8201..8648    +  CDS            TcR (fragment): tetracycline efflux protein; tet; confers resistance to tetracycline
   8694..9282    -  rep_origin     ori: high-copy-number ColE1/pMB1/pBR322/pUC origin of replication
   9453..10313   -  CDS            AmpR: β-lactamase; bla; confers resistance to ampicillin, carbenicillin, and related antibiotics
  10314..10418   -  promoter       AmpR promoter: bla
  10568..15      +  promoter       Ac5 promoter (fragment) (across the origin): Drosophila melanogaster actin 5C promoter
>Addgene plasmid #49330 | pAc-sgRNA-Cas9 | addgene full sequence | sequence record 389919 | Addgene NGS Result
CATTTTTCCAGATCTAAAAAAGCACCGACTCGGTGCCACTTTTTCAAGTTGATAACGGACTAGCCTTATT
TTAACTTGCTATTTCTAGCTCTAAAACGGAAGAGCTCGCTCTTCCGAAGTATTGAGGAAAACATACCTAT
ATAAATGATCAACATCAGGAAAGAGCAGTTGAGAATTATAAGAATTGGCAAATGGTCTTAAGAACCCTCT
GCTTAAGATTTTCAAAATTTCCTTTAGAATCAAAGTGTCCTATTGTTCGTTTGTTGAAAACACAGTTCGA
TTTATTGACTATAATAAATTGATAGTTTTAAATATAGAGGCACGACTAAGAGAGTTTGGTTTTGTTTTGG
TTAGGGACCAAAAAAAGTATACATAACGAATAAAAAAGGATTTAAGTGCAAATGGTAAAAAAGTGTCGAG
TTTTTCTTGAGTTGATTGTGCTGTAATGAGACTCTGCATTCGGCATTTGACTCGGCTTTTCCTACTCGTG
CCGTATTTCAGGCTGCAAGTCGAACAGATCTCGCTGCCTGTTATGTGGCCCACAAACCAAGACACGTTTT
ATGGCCATTAAAGCTGGCTGATCGTCGCCAAACACCAAATACATAATGAATATGTACACATTCGAGAAAG
AAGCGATCAAAGAAGCGTCTTCGGGCGGAGTAGGAGAATGCGGAGGAGAAGGAGAACGAGCTGATCTAGT
ATCTCTCCACAATCCAATGCCAACTGACCAACTGGCCATATTCGGAGCAATTTGAAGCCAATTTCCATCG
CCTGGCGATCGCTCCATTCTTGGCTATATGTTTTTCACCGTTACCCGGGGCCATTTTCAAAGACTCGTCG
GCAAGATAAGATTGTGTCACTCGCTGTCTCTCTTCATTTGTCGAAGAATGCTGAGGAATTTCGCGATGAC
GTCGGCGAGTATTTTGAAGAATGAGAATAATTTGTATTTATACGAAAATCAGTTAGTGGAATTTTCTACA
AAAACATGTTATCTATAGATAATTTTGTTGCAAAATATGTTGACTATGACAAAGATTGTATGTATATACC
TTTAATGTATTCTCATTTTCTTATGTATTTATAATGGCAATGATGATACTGATGATATTTTAAGATGATG
CCAGACCAAAAGGCTTGAATTTCTGCGTCTTTTGCCGAACGCAGTGCATGTGCAATTGTTGTTTTTTGGA
ATATTCAATTTTCGGACTGTCCGCTTTGATTTCAGTTTCTTGGCTTATTCAAAAAGCAAAGTAAAGCCAA
AAAAGCGAGATGGCAATACCAAATGCGGCAAAACGGTAGTGGAAGGAAAGGGGTGCGGGGCAGCGGAAGG
AAGGGTGGGGCGGGGCGTGGCGGGGTCTGTGGCTGGGCGCGACGTCACCGACGTTGGAGCCACTCCTTTG
ACCATGTGTGCGTGTGTGTATTATTCGTGTCTCGCCACTCGCCGGTTGTTTTTTTCTTTTTATGCTGCGC
TCTCTCTAGCGCCATCTCGCTTACGCATGCTCAACGCACCGCATGTTGCCGTTTCCTTTTATGCGTCATT
TTGGCTCGAAATAGGCAATTATTTAAACAAAGATTAGTCAACGAAAACGCTAAAATAAATAAGTCTACAA
TATGGTTACTTATTGCCATGTGTGTGCAGCCAACGATAGCAACAAAAGCAACAACACAGGTGGCTTTCCC
TCTTTCACTTTTTGTTTGCAAGCCGCGTGCGAGCAAGACGGCACGACCGGCAAACGCAATTACGCTGACA
AAGAGCAGACGAAGTTTTGGCGAAAAACATCAAGGCGCCTGATACGAATGCATTTGCAATAACAATTGCG
ATATTTAATATTGTTTATGAAGCTGTTTGACTTCAAAACACACAAAAAAAAAAATAAAACAAATTATTTG
AAAGAGAATTAGGAATCGGACGCTTATCGTTAGGGTAACAACAAGAAATGCTTACTGAGTCACAGCCTCT
GGAAAACTGCCGCAAGCCAGAGAGAGAGAGAAAAAGAGGGAGAGCAGCTTAGACCGCATGTGCTTGTGTG
TGAGGCGTCTCTCTCTTCGTCTCTGTTGCGCAAACGCATAGACTGCACTGAAAAAATCGATTACCTATTT
TTTATGAATGAATATTTGCACTATTACTATTCAAAACTATTAAGATAGCAATCACATTCAATAGCCAAAT
ACTATACCACCTGAGCGATGCAACGAAATGATCAATTTGAGCAAAAATGCTGCATATTTAGGACGGCATC
ATTATAGAAATGCTTCTTGCTGTGTACTTTTCTCTCGTCTGGCAGCTGTTTCGCCGTTATTGTTAAAACC
GGCTTAAGTTAGGTGTGTTTTCTACGACTAGTGAATGCCCTACTAGAAGATGTGTGTTGCACAAAATGTC
CCTGGAATAACCAATTTGAAGTGCAGATAGCAGTAAACGTAAGCTAATATGAATATTATTTAACTGTAAT
GTTTTAATATCGCTGGACATTACTAATAAACCCACTATAAACACATGTACATATGTATGTTTTGGCATAC
AATGAGTAGTTGGGGAAAAAATGTGTAAAAGCACCGTGACCATCACAGCATAAAGATAACCAGCTGAAGT
ATCGAATATGAGTAACCCCCAAATTGAATCACATGCCGCAACTGATAGGACCCATGGAAGTACACTCTTC
ATGGCGATATACAAGACACACACAAGCACGAACACCCAGTTGCGGAGGAAATTCTCCGTAAATGAAAACC
CAATCGGCGAACAATTCATACCCATATATGGTAAAAGTTTTGAACGCGACTTGAGAGCGGAGAGCATTGC
GGCTGATAAGGTTTTAGCGCTAAGCGGGCTTTATAAAACGGGCTGCGGGACCAGTTTTCATATCACTACC
GTTTGAGTTCTTGTGCTGTGTGGATACTCCTCCCGACACAAAGCCGCTCCATCAGCCAGCAGTCGTCTAA
TCCAGAGACCCCGGATCGGGGTACCTACTAGTCCAGTGTGGTGGAATTCATGGACTATAAGGACCACGAC
GGAGACTACAAGGATCATGATATTGATTACAAAGACGATGACGATAAGATGGCCCCAAAGAAGAAGCGGA
AGGTCGGTATCCACGGAGTCCCAGCAGCCGACAAGAAGTACAGCATCGGCCTGGACATCGGCACCAACTC
TGTGGGCTGGGCCGTGATCACCGACGAGTACAAGGTGCCCAGCAAGAAATTCAAGGTGCTGGGCAACACC
GACCGGCACAGCATCAAGAAGAACCTGATCGGAGCCCTGCTGTTCGACAGCGGCGAAACAGCCGAGGCCA
CCCGGCTGAAGAGAACCGCCAGAAGAAGATACACCAGACGGAAGAACCGGATCTGCTATCTGCAAGAGAT
CTTCAGCAACGAGATGGCCAAGGTGGACGACAGCTTCTTCCACAGACTGGAAGAGTCCTTCCTGGTGGAA
GAGGATAAGAAGCACGAGCGGCACCCCATCTTCGGCAACATCGTGGACGAGGTGGCCTACCACGAGAAGT
ACCCCACCATCTACCACCTGAGAAAGAAACTGGTGGACAGCACCGACAAGGCCGACCTGCGGCTGATCTA
TCTGGCCCTGGCCCACATGATCAAGTTCCGGGGCCACTTCCTGATCGAGGGCGACCTGAACCCCGACAAC
AGCGACGTGGACAAGCTGTTCATCCAGCTGGTGCAGACCTACAACCAGCTGTTCGAGGAAAACCCCATCA
ACGCCAGCGGCGTGGACGCCAAGGCCATCCTGTCTGCCAGACTGAGCAAGAGCAGACGGCTGGAAAATCT
GATCGCCCAGCTGCCCGGCGAGAAGAAGAATGGCCTGTTCGGAAACCTGATTGCCCTGAGCCTGGGCCTG
ACCCCCAACTTCAAGAGCAACTTCGACCTGGCCGAGGATGCCAAACTGCAGCTGAGCAAGGACACCTACG
ACGACGACCTGGACAACCTGCTGGCCCAGATCGGCGACCAGTACGCCGACCTGTTTCTGGCCGCCAAGAA
CCTGTCCGACGCCATCCTGCTGAGCGACATCCTGAGAGTGAACACCGAGATCACCAAGGCCCCCCTGAGC
GCCTCTATGATCAAGAGATACGACGAGCACCACCAGGACCTGACCCTGCTGAAAGCTCTCGTGCGGCAGC
AGCTGCCTGAGAAGTACAAAGAGATTTTCTTCGACCAGAGCAAGAACGGCTACGCCGGCTACATTGACGG
CGGAGCCAGCCAGGAAGAGTTCTACAAGTTCATCAAGCCCATCCTGGAAAAGATGGACGGCACCGAGGAA
CTGCTCGTGAAGCTGAACAGAGAGGACCTGCTGCGGAAGCAGCGGACCTTCGACAACGGCAGCATCCCCC
ACCAGATCCACCTGGGAGAGCTGCACGCCATTCTGCGGCGGCAGGAAGATTTTTACCCATTCCTGAAGGA
CAACCGGGAAAAGATCGAGAAGATCCTGACCTTCCGCATCCCCTACTACGTGGGCCCTCTGGCCAGGGGA
AACAGCAGATTCGCCTGGATGACCAGAAAGAGCGAGGAAACCATCACCCCCTGGAACTTCGAGGAAGTGG
TGGACAAGGGCGCTTCCGCCCAGAGCTTCATCGAGCGGATGACCAACTTCGATAAGAACCTGCCCAACGA
GAAGGTGCTGCCCAAGCACAGCCTGCTGTACGAGTACTTCACCGTGTATAACGAGCTGACCAAAGTGAAA
TACGTGACCGAGGGAATGAGAAAGCCCGCCTTCCTGAGCGGCGAGCAGAAAAAGGCCATCGTGGACCTGC
TGTTCAAGACCAACCGGAAAGTGACCGTGAAGCAGCTGAAAGAGGACTACTTCAAGAAAATCGAGTGCTT
CGACTCCGTGGAAATCTCCGGCGTGGAAGATCGGTTCAACGCCTCCCTGGGCACATACCACGATCTGCTG
AAAATTATCAAGGACAAGGACTTCCTGGACAATGAGGAAAACGAGGACATTCTGGAAGATATCGTGCTGA
CCCTGACACTGTTTGAGGACAGAGAGATGATCGAGGAACGGCTGAAAACCTATGCCCACCTGTTCGACGA
CAAAGTGATGAAGCAGCTGAAGCGGCGGAGATACACCGGCTGGGGCAGGCTGAGCCGGAAGCTGATCAAC
GGCATCCGGGACAAGCAGTCCGGCAAGACAATCCTGGATTTCCTGAAGTCCGACGGCTTCGCCAACAGAA
ACTTCATGCAGCTGATCCACGACGACAGCCTGACCTTTAAAGAGGACATCCAGAAAGCCCAGGTGTCCGG
CCAGGGCGATAGCCTGCACGAGCACATTGCCAATCTGGCCGGCAGCCCCGCCATTAAGAAGGGCATCCTG
CAGACAGTGAAGGTGGTGGACGAGCTCGTGAAAGTGATGGGCCGGCACAAGCCCGAGAACATCGTGATCG
AAATGGCCAGAGAGAACCAGACCACCCAGAAGGGACAGAAGAACAGCCGCGAGAGAATGAAGCGGATCGA
AGAGGGCATCAAAGAGCTGGGCAGCCAGATCCTGAAAGAACACCCCGTGGAAAACACCCAGCTGCAGAAC
GAGAAGCTGTACCTGTACTACCTGCAGAATGGGCGGGATATGTACGTGGACCAGGAACTGGACATCAACC
GGCTGTCCGACTACGATGTGGACCATATCGTGCCTCAGAGCTTTCTGAAGGACGACTCCATCGACAACAA
GGTGCTGACCAGAAGCGACAAGAACCGGGGCAAGAGCGACAACGTGCCCTCCGAAGAGGTCGTGAAGAAG
ATGAAGAACTACTGGCGGCAGCTGCTGAACGCCAAGCTGATTACCCAGAGAAAGTTCGACAATCTGACCA
AGGCCGAGAGAGGCGGCCTGAGCGAACTGGATAAGGCCGGCTTCATCAAGAGACAGCTGGTGGAAACCCG
GCAGATCACAAAGCACGTGGCACAGATCCTGGACTCCCGGATGAACACTAAGTACGACGAGAATGACAAG
CTGATCCGGGAAGTGAAAGTGATCACCCTGAAGTCCAAGCTGGTGTCCGATTTCCGGAAGGATTTCCAGT
TTTACAAAGTGCGCGAGATCAACAACTACCACCACGCCCACGACGCCTACCTGAACGCCGTCGTGGGAAC
CGCCCTGATCAAAAAGTACCCTAAGCTGGAAAGCGAGTTCGTGTACGGCGACTACAAGGTGTACGACGTG
CGGAAGATGATCGCCAAGAGCGAGCAGGAAATCGGCAAGGCTACCGCCAAGTACTTCTTCTACAGCAACA
TCATGAACTTTTTCAAGACCGAGATTACCCTGGCCAACGGCGAGATCCGGAAGCGGCCTCTGATCGAGAC
AAACGGCGAAACCGGGGAGATCGTGTGGGATAAGGGCCGGGATTTTGCCACCGTGCGGAAAGTGCTGAGC
ATGCCCCAAGTGAATATCGTGAAAAAGACCGAGGTGCAGACAGGCGGCTTCAGCAAAGAGTCTATCCTGC
CCAAGAGGAACAGCGATAAGCTGATCGCCAGAAAGAAGGACTGGGACCCTAAGAAGTACGGCGGCTTCGA
CAGCCCCACCGTGGCCTATTCTGTGCTGGTGGTGGCCAAAGTGGAAAAGGGCAAGTCCAAGAAACTGAAG
AGTGTGAAAGAGCTGCTGGGGATCACCATCATGGAAAGAAGCAGCTTCGAGAAGAATCCCATCGACTTTC
TGGAAGCCAAGGGCTACAAAGAAGTGAAAAAGGACCTGATCATCAAGCTGCCTAAGTACTCCCTGTTCGA
GCTGGAAAACGGCCGGAAGAGAATGCTGGCCTCTGCCGGCGAACTGCAGAAGGGAAACGAACTGGCCCTG
CCCTCCAAATATGTGAACTTCCTGTACCTGGCCAGCCACTATGAGAAGCTGAAGGGCTCCCCCGAGGATA
ATGAGCAGAAACAGCTGTTTGTGGAACAGCACAAGCACTACCTGGACGAGATCATCGAGCAGATCAGCGA
GTTCTCCAAGAGAGTGATCCTGGCCGACGCTAATCTGGACAAAGTGCTGTCCGCCTACAACAAGCACCGG
GATAAGCCCATCAGAGAGCAGGCCGAGAATATCATCCACCTGTTTACCCTGACCAATCTGGGAGCCCCTG
CCGCCTTCAAGTACTTTGACACCACCATCGACCGGAAGAGGTACACCAGCACCAAAGAGGTGCTGGACGC
CACCCTGATCCACCAGAGCATCACCGGCCTGTACGAGACACGGATCGACCTGTCTCAGCTGGGAGGCGAC
AAAAGGCCGGCGGCCACGAAAAAGGCCGGCCAGGCAAAAAAGAAAAAGGGATCAGGCAAGCTTGAGGGCA
GAGGAAGTCTTCTAACATGCGGTGACGTGGAGGAGAATCCCGGCCCTGCTAGCGGTAGCGGCAGCGGTAG
CATGACCGAGTACAAGCCCACGGTGCGCCTCGCCACCCGCGACGACGTCCCCCGGGCCGTACGCACCCTC
GCCGCCGCGTTCGCCGACTACCCCGCCACGCGCCACACCGTCGACCCGGACCGCCACATCGAGCGGGTCA
CCGAGCTGCAAGAACTCTTCCTCACGCGCGTCGGGCTCGACATCGGCAAGGTGTGGGTCGCGGACGACGG
CGCCGCGGTGGCGGTCTGGACCACGCCGGAGAGCGTCGAAGCGGGGGCGGTGTTCGCCGAGATCGGCCCG
CGCATGGCCGAGTTGAGCGGTTCCCGGCTGGCCGCGCAGCAACAGATGGAAGGCCTCCTGGCGCCGCACC
GGCCCAAGGAGCCCGCGTGGTTCCTGGCCACCGTCGGCGTCTCGCCCGACCACCAGGGCAAGGGTCTGGG
CAGCGCCGTCGTGCTCCCCGGAGTGGAGGCGGCCGAGCGCGCCGGGGTGCCCGCCTTCCTGGAGACCTCC
GCGCCCCGCAACCTCCCCTTCTACGAGCGGCTCGGCTTCACCGTCACCGCCGACGTCGAGGTGCCCGAAG
GACCGCGCACCTGGTGCATGACCCGCAAGCCCGGTGCCTGACTCGAGGGATCCAGACATGATAAGATACA
TTGATGAGTTTGGACAAACCACAACTAGAATGCAGTGAAAAAAATGCTTTATTTGTGAAATTTGTGATGC
TATTGCTTTATTTGTAACCATTATAAGCTGCAATAAACAAGTTAACAACAACAATTGCATTCATTTTATG
TTTCAGGTTCAGGGGGAGGTGTGGGAGGTTTTTTAAAGCAAGTAAAACCTCTACAAATGTGGTATGGCTG
ATTATGATCAGTCGACCGATGCCCTTGAGAGCCTTCAACCCAGTCAGCTCCTTCCGGTGGGCGCGGGGCA
TGACTATCGTCGCCGCACTTATGACTGTCTTCTTTATCATGCAACTCGTAGGACAGGTGCCGGCAGCGCT
CTGGGTCATTTTCGGCGAGGACCGCTTTCGCTGGAGCGCGACGATGATCGGCCTGTCGCTTGCGGTATTC
GGAATCTTGCACGCCCTCGCTCAAGCCTTCGTCACTGGTCCCGCCACCAAACGTTTCGGCGAGAAGCAGG
CCATTATCGCCGGCATGGCGGCCGACGCGCTGGGCTACGTCTTGCTGGCGTTCGCGACGCGAGGCTGGAT
GGCCTTCCCCATTATGATTCTTCTCGCTTCCGGCGGCATCGGGATGCCCGCGTTGCAGGCCATGCTGTCC
AGGCAGGTAGATGACGACCATCAGGGACAGCTTCAAGGCCAGCAAAAGGCCAGGAACCGTAAAAAGGCCG
CGTTGCTGGCGTTTTTCCATAGGCTCCGCCCCCCTGACGAGCATCACAAAAATCGACGCTCAAGTCAGAG
GTGGCGAAACCCGACAGGACTATAAAGATACCAGGCGTTTCCCCCTGGAAGCTCCCTCGTGCGCTCTCCT
GTTCCGACCCTGCCGCTTACCGGATACCTGTCCGCCTTTCTCCCTTCGGGAAGCGTGGCGCTTTCTCATA
GCTCACGCTGTAGGTATCTCAGTTCGGTGTAGGTCGTTCGCTCCAAGCTGGGCTGTGTGCACGAACCCCC
CGTTCAGCCCGACCGCTGCGCCTTATCCGGTAACTATCGTCTTGAGTCCAACCCGGTAAGACACGACTTA
TCGCCACTGGCAGCAGCCACTGGTAACAGGATTAGCAGAGCGAGGTATGTAGGCGGTGCTACAGAGTTCT
TGAAGTGGTGGCCTAACTACGGCTACACTAGAAGGACAGTATTTGGTATCTGCGCTCTGCTGAAGCCAGT
TACCTTCGGAAAAAGAGTTGGTAGCTCTTGATCCGGCAAACAAACCACCGCTGGTAGCGGTGGTTTTTTT
GTTTGCAAGCAGCAGATTACGCGCAGAAAAAAAGGATCTCAAGAAGATCCTTTGATCTTTTCTACGGGGT
CTGACGCTCAGTGGAACGAAAACTCACGTTAAGGGATTTTGGTCATGAGATTATCAAAAAGGATCTTCAC
CTAGATCCTTTTAAATTAAAAATGAAGTTTTAAATCAATCTAAAGTATATATGAGTAAACTTGGTCTGAC
AGTTACCAATGCTTAATCAGTGAGGCACCTATCTCAGCGATCTGTCTATTTCGTTCATCCATAGTTGCCT
GACTCCCCGTCGTGTAGATAACTACGATACGGGAGGGCTTACCATCTGGCCCCAGTGCTGCAATGATACC
GCGAGACCCACGCTCACCGGCTCCAGATTTATCAGCAATAAACCAGCCAGCCGGAAGGGCCGAGCGCAGA
AGTGGTCCTGCAACTTTATCCGCCTCCATCCAGTCTATTAATTGTTGCCGGGAAGCTAGAGTAAGTAGTT
CGCCAGTTAATAGTTTGCGCAACGTTGTTGCCATTGCTGCAGGCATCGTGGTGTCACGCTCGTCGTTTGG
TATGGCTTCATTCAGCTCCGGTTCCCAACGATCAAGGCGAGTTACATGATCCCCCATGTTGTGCAAAAAA
GCGGTTAGCTCCTTCGGTCCTCCGATCGTTGTCAGAAGTAAGTTGGCCGCAGTGTTATCACTCATGGTTA
TGGCAGCACTGCATAATTCTCTTACTGTCATGCCATCCGTAAGATGCTTTTCTGTGACTGGTGAGTACTC
AACCAAGTCATTCTGAGAATAGTGTATGCGGCGACCGAGTTGCTCTTGCCCGGCGTCAACACGGGATAAT
ACCGCGCCACATAGCAGAACTTTAAAAGTGCTCATCATTGGAAAACGTTCTTCGGGGCGAAAACTCTCAA
GGATCTTACCGCTGTTGAGATCCAGTTCGATGTAACCCACTCGTGCACCCAACTGATCTTCAGCATCTTT
TACTTTCACCAGCGTTTCTGGGTGAGCAAAAACAGGAAGGCAAAATGCCGCAAAAAAGGGAATAAGGGCG
ACACGGAAATGTTGAATACTCATACTCTTCCTTTTTCAATATTATTGAAGCATTTATCAGGGTTATTGTC
TCATGAGCGGATACATATTTGAATGTATTTAGAAAAATAAACAAATAGGGGTTCCGCGCACATTTCCCCG
AAAAGTGCCACCTGACGTCTAAGAAACCATTATTATCATGACATTAACCTATAAAAATAGGCGTATCACG
AGGCCCTTTCGTCTTCAAGAATTAATTCTATATTCTAAAAACACAAATGATACTTCTAAAAAAAAATCAT
GAATGGCATCAACTCTGAATCAAATCTTTGCAGATGCACCTACTTCTCATTTCCACTGTCACAT
