>Addgene plasmid #49330 | pAc-sgRNA-Cas9 | addgene partial sequence | sequence record 75373 | StrepPyoCas9-5UTR-F 5'-CGGTGCCACTTTTTCAAGTTG-3'
ACTTGCTATTTCTAGCTCTAAAACGGAAGAGCTCGCTCTTCCGAAGTATTGAGGAAAACATACCTATATA
AATGATCAACATCAGGAAAGAGCAGTTGAGAATTATAAGAATTGGCAAATGGTCTTAAGAACCCTCTGCT
TAAGATTTTCAAAATTTCCTTTAGAATCAAAGTGTCCTATTGTTCGTTTGTTGAAAACACAGTTCGATTT
ATTGACTATAATAAATTGATAGTTTTAAATATAGAGGCACGACTAAGAGAGTTTGGTTTTGTTTTGGTTA
GGGACCAAAAAAAGTATACATAACGAATAAAAAAGGATTTAAGTGCAAATGGTAAAAAAGTGTCGAGTTT
TTCTTGAGTTGATTGTGCTGTAATGAGACTCTGCATTCGGCATTTGACTCGGCTTTTCCTACTCGTGCCG
TATTTCAGGCTGCAAGTCGAACAGATCTCGCTGCCTGTTATGTGGCCCACAAACCAAGACACGTTTTATG
GCCATTAAAGCTGGCTGATCGTCGCCAAACACCAAATACATAATGAATATGTACACATTCGAGAAAGAAG
CGATCAAAGAAGCGTCTTCGGGCGGAGTAGGAGAATGCGGAGGAGAAGGAGAACGAGCTGATCTAGTATC
TCTCCACAATCCAATGCCAACTGACCAACTGGCCATATTCGGAGCAATTTGAAGCCAATTTCCATCGCCT
GGCGATCGCTCCATTCTTGGCTATATGTTTTTCACCGTTACCCGGGGCCATTTTCAAAGACTCGTCGGCA
AGATAAGATTGTGTCACTCGCTGTCTCTCTTCATTTGTCGAAGAATGCTGAGGAATTTCGCGATGACGTC
GGCGAGTATTTTGAAGAATGAGAATAATTTGTATTTATACGAAAATCAGTTAGTGGAATTTTCTACAAAA
ACATGTTATCTATAGATAATTTTGTTGCAAAATATGTTGACTATGACAAAGATTG
