>Addgene plasmid #49330 | pAc-sgRNA-Cas9 | addgene partial sequence | sequence record 99461 | puro-variant-R 5'-gtgggcttgtactcggtcat-3'
CTGAAGAGTGTGAAAGAGCTGCTGGGGATCACCATCATGGAAAGAAGCAGCTTCGAGAAGAATCCCATCG
ACTTTCTGGAAGCCAAGGGCTACAAAGAAGTGAAAAAGGACCTGATCATCAAGCTGCCTAAGTACTCCCT
GTTCGAGCTGGAAAACGGCCGGAAGAGAATGCTGGCCTCTGCCGGCGAACTGCAGAAGGGAAACGAACTG
GCCCTGCCCTCCAAATATGTGAACTTCCTGTACCTGGCCAGCCACTATGAGAAGCTGAAGGGCTCCCCCG
AGGATAATGAGCAGAAACAGCTGTTTGTGGAACAGCACAAGCACTACCTGGACGAGATCATCGAGCAGAT
CAGCGAGTTCTCCAAGAGAGTGATCCTGGCCGACGCTAATCTGGACAAAGTGCTGTCCGCCTACAACAAG
CACCGGGATAAGCCCATCAGAGAGCAGGCCGAGAATATCATCCACCTGTTTACCCTGACCAATCTGGGAG
CCCCTGCCGCCTTCAAGTACTTTGACACCACCATCGACCGGAAGAGGTACACCAGCACCAAAGAGGTGCT
GGACGCCACCCTGATCCACCAGAGCATCACCGGCCTGTACGAGACACGGATCGACCTGTCTCAGCTGGGA
GGCGACAAAAGGCCGGCGGCCACGAAAAAGGCCGGCCAGGCAAAAAAGAAAAAGGGATCAGGCAAGCTTG
AGGGCAGAGGAAGTCTTCTAACATGCGGTGACGTGGAGGAGAATCCCGGCCCTG
